>Addgene plasmid #216047 | AA184 | addgene full sequence | sequence record 431531 | Addgene NGS Result
TCGCGCGTTTCGGTGATGACGGTGAAAACCTCTGACACATGCAGCTCCCGGAGACGGTCACAGCTTGTCT
GTAAGCGGATGCCGGGAGCAGACAAGCCCGTCAGGGCGCGTCAGCGGGTGTTGGCGGGTGTCGGGGCTGG
CTTAACTATGCGGCATCAGAGCAGATTGTACTGAGAGTGCACCATATGCGGTGTGAAATACCGCACAGAT
GCGTAAGGAGAAAATACCGCATCAGGCGCCATTCGCCATTCAGGCTGCGCAACTGTTGGGAAGGGCGATC
GGTGCGGGCCTCTTCGCTATTACGCCAGCTGGCGAAAGGGGGATGTGCTGCAAGGCGATTAAGTTGGGTA
ACGCCAGGGTTTTCCCAGTCACGACGTTGTAAAACGACGGCCAGAGAATTCGAGCTCGGTACCTCGCGAA
TACATCTAGATGAAGACGGGTCCGGAAGCTCTGGTGGCAGCAAGCGGACCGCCGACGGCTCTGAATTCGA
GAGCCCTAAGAAGAAAAGAAAGGTGAGCGGAGGCTCTAGCGGCGGAAGCACCCTGAACATTGAGGACGAG
TATAGACTGCATGAAACAAGCAAGGAACCCGACGTGTCCCTGGGCTCCACCTGGCTGTCCGACTTTCCCC
AGGCCTGGGCCGAGACAGGAGGAATGGGCCTGGCCGTGCGGCAGGCACCCCTGATCATCCCTCTGAAGGC
CACCTCTACACCCGTGAGCATCAAGCAGTACCCTATGTCTCAGGAGGCCAGACTGGGCATCAAGCCTCAC
ATCCAGAGGCTGCTGGACCAGGGCATCCTGGTGCCATGCCAGAGCCCCTGGAACACACCACTGCTGCCCG
TGAAGAAGCCAGGCACCAATGACTATAGACCCGTGCAGGATCTGAGAGAGGTGAACAAGAGGGTGGAGGA
TATCCACCCCACCGTGCCCAACCCTTACAATCTGCTGTCCGGCCTGCCCCCTTCTCACCAGTGGTATACA
GTGCTGGACCTGAAGGATGCCTTCTTTTGTCTGAGACTGCACCCTACCAGCCAGCCACTGTTCGCCTTTG
AGTGGAGGGACCCTGAGATGGGCATCTCTGGCCAGCTGACCTGGACACGCCTGCCTCAGGGCTTCAAGAA
TAGCCCAACACTGTTTAACGAGGCCCTGCACCGCGACCTGGCAGATTTCCGGATTCAGCACCCAGATCTG
ATCCTGCTGCAGTACGTGGACGATCTGCTGCTGGCCGCCACCAGCGAGCTGGATTGCCAGCAGGGAACAC
GCGCCCTGCTGCAGACCCTGGGAAACCTGGGATATAGGGCATCCGCCAAGAAGGCCCAGATCTGTCAGAA
GCAGGTGAAGTACCTGGGCTATCTGCTGAAGGAGGGCCAGAGATGGCTGACAGAGGCCAGGAAGGAGACA
GTGATGGGCCAGCCAACACCCAAGACCCCAAGACAGCTGAGGGAGTTCCTGGGCAAAGCAGGATTTTGCA
GGCTGTTCATCCCAGGATTCGCAGAGATGGCAGCACCTCTGTACCCACTGACCAAGCCGGGCACCCTGTT
TAATTGGGGCCCTGACCAGCAGAAGGCCTATCAGGAGATCAAGCAGGCCCTGCTGACAGCACCAGCCCTG
GGCCTGCCAGACCTGACCAAGCCTTTCGAGCTGTTTGTGGATGAGAAGCAGGGCTACGCCAAGGGCGTGC
TGACCCAGAAGCTGGGACCATGGAGGCGGCCCGTGGCCTATCTGTCCAAGAAGCTGGACCCAGTGGCAGC
AGGATGGCCACCATGCCTGAGGATGGTGGCAGCAATCGCCGTGCTGACAAAGGATGCCGGCAAGCTGACC
ATGGGACAGCCACTGGTCATCCTGGCACCACACGCAGTGGAGGCCCTGGTGAAGCAGCCTCCAGATCGCT
GGCTGTCTAACGCCCGGATGACACACTACCAGGCCCTGCTGCTGGACACCGATCGCGTGCAGTTTGGCCC
TGTGGTGGCCCTGAATCCAGCCACCCTGCTGCCTCTGCCAGAGGAGGGCCTGCAGCACAACTGTCTGGAC
ATCCTGGCAGAGGCACACGGAACAAGGCCAGACCTGACCGATCAGCCCCTGCCTGACGCCGATCACACAT
GGTATACCGATGGAAGCTCCCTGCTGCAGGAGGGCCAGAGGAAGGCAGGAGCAGCAGTGACCACAGAGAC
AGAAGTGATCTGGGCCAAGGCCCTGCCAGCAGGCACATCCGCCCAGCGGGCCGAGCTGATCGCCCTGACC
CAGGCCCTGAAGATGGCCGAGGGCAAGAAGCTGAACGTGTACACAGACTCCAGATATGCCTTCGCCACCG
CACACATCCACGGAGAGATCTACAGGCGCCGGGGCTGGCTGACCTCTGAGGGCAAGGAGATCAAGAACAA
GGATGAGATCCTGGCCCTGCTGAAGGCCCTGTTTCTGCCCAAGCGGCTGAGCATCATCCACTGTCCTGGA
CACCAGAAGGGACACTCCGCCGAGGCAAGGGGCAATCGGATGGCCGACCAGGCCGCCAGAAAGGCTGCTA
TTACTGAAACTCCCGACACTTCCACTCTGCTGATTGAAAACTCCTCCCCTTCTGGCGGCTCAAAAAGAAC
CGCCGACGGCAGCGAATTCGAGTCTCCCAAGAAGAAGAGGAAAGTCGGATCCGGCCCTGCCGCTAAGAGA
GTGAAGCTGGACGGAAGCACGTCTTCATCGGATCCCGGGCCCGTCGACTGCAGAGGCCTGCATGCAAGCT
TGGTGTAATCATGGTCATAGCTGTTTCCTGTGTGAAATTGTTATCCGCTCACAATTCCACACAACATACG
AGCCGGAAGCATAAAGTGTAAAGCCTGGGGTGCCTAATGAGTGAGCTAACTCACATTAATTGCGTTGCGC
TCACTGCCCGCTTTCCAGTCGGGAAACCTGTCGTGCCAGCTGCATTAATGAATCGGCCAACGCGCGGGGA
GAGGCGGTTTGCGTATTGGGCGCTCTTCCGCTTCCTCGCTCACTGACTCGCTGCGCTCGGTCGTTCGGCT
GCGGCGAGCGGTATCAGCTCACTCAAAGGCGGTAATACGGTTATCCACAGAATCAGGGGATAACGCAGGA
AAGAACATGTGAGCAAAAGGCCAGCAAAAGGCCAGGAACCGTAAAAAGGCCGCGTTGCTGGCGTTTTTCC
ATAGGCTCCGCCCCCCTGACGAGCATCACAAAAATCGACGCTCAAGTCAGAGGTGGCGAAACCCGACAGG
ACTATAAAGATACCAGGCGTTTCCCCCTGGAAGCTCCCTCGTGCGCTCTCCTGTTCCGACCCTGCCGCTT
ACCGGATACCTGTCCGCCTTTCTCCCTTCGGGAAGCGTGGCGCTTTCTCATAGCTCACGCTGTAGGTATC
TCAGTTCGGTGTAGGTCGTTCGCTCCAAGCTGGGCTGTGTGCACGAACCCCCCGTTCAGCCCGACCGCTG
CGCCTTATCCGGTAACTATCGTCTTGAGTCCAACCCGGTAAGACACGACTTATCGCCACTGGCAGCAGCC
ACTGGTAACAGGATTAGCAGAGCGAGGTATGTAGGCGGTGCTACAGAGTTCTTGAAGTGGTGGCCTAACT
ACGGCTACACTAGAAGAACAGTATTTGGTATCTGCGCTCTGCTGAAGCCAGTTACCTTCGGAAAAAGAGT
TGGTAGCTCTTGATCCGGCAAACAAACCACCGCTGGTAGCGGTGGTTTTTTTGTTTGCAAGCAGCAGATT
ACGCGCAGAAAAAAAGGATCTCAAGAAGATCCTTTGATCTTTTCTACGGGGTCTGACGCTCAGTGGAACG
AAAACTCACGTTAAGGGATTTTGGTCATGAGATTATCAAAAAGGATCTTCACCTAGATCCTTTTAAATTA
AAAATGAAGTTTTAAATCAAGCCCAATCTGAATAATGTTACAACCAATTAACCAATTCTGATTAGAAAAA
CTCATCGAGCATCAAATGAAACTGCAATTTATTCATATCAGGATTATCAATACCATATTTTTGAAAAAGC
CGTTTCTGTAATGAAGGAGAAAACTCACCGAGGCAGTTCCATAGGATGGCAAGATCCTGGTATCGGTCTG
CGATTCCGACTCGTCCAACATCAATACAACCTATTAATTTCCCCTCGTCAAAAATAAGGTTATCAAGTGA
GAAATCACCATGAGTGACGACTGAATCCGGTGAGAATGGCAAAAGTTTATGCATTTCTTTCCAGACTTGT
TCAACAGGCCAGCCATTACGCTCGTCATCAAAATCACTCGCATCAACCAAACCGTTATTCATTCGTGATT
GCGCCTGAGCGAGACGAAATACGCGATCGCTGTTAAAAGGACAATTACAAACAGGAATCGAATGCAACCG
GCGCAGGAACACTGCCAGCGCATCAACAATATTTTCACCTGAATCAGGATATTCTTCTAATACCTGGAAT
GCTGTTTTTCCGGGGATCGCAGTGGTGAGTAACCATGCATCATCAGGAGTACGGATAAAATGCTTGATGG
TCGGAAGAGGCATAAATTCCGTCAGCCAGTTTAGTCTGACCATCTCATCTGTAACATCATTGGCAACGCT
ACCTTTGCCATGTTTCAGAAACAACTCTGGCGCATCGGGCTTCCCATACAAGCGATAGATTGTCGCACCT
GATTGCCCGACATTATCGCGAGCCCATTTATACCCATATAAATCAGCATCCATGTTGGAATTTAATCGCG
GCCTCGACGTTTCCCGTTGAATATGGCTCATAACACCCCTTGTATTACTGTTTATGTAAGCAGACAGTTT
TATTGTTCATGATGATATATTTTTATCTTGTGCAATGTAACATCAGAGATTTTGAGACACGGGCCAGAGC
TGCA
Features (pLannotate 1.2.2; 10 found; start..end, strand, type, name):
    137..236     +  misc_feature   bom (fragment): basis of mobility region from pBR322
    242..399     -  CDS            lacZα (fragment): LacZα fragment of β-galactosidase; lacZ fragment
    540..2570    +  CDS            gag-pol (fragment): POL_MLVMS - Experimental evidence at protein level: Swiss-Prot protein existence level 1. [Integrase]: Catalyzes viral DNA integration into the host chromosome, by performing a series of DNA cutting and joining reactions. This enzyme activity takes place after virion entry into a cell and reverse transcription of the RNA genome in dsDNA. The first step in the integration process is 3' processing. This step requires a complex comprising the viral genome, matrix protein and integrase. This complex is called the pre-integration complex (PIC). The integrase protein removes 2 nucleotides from each
   2768..2784    -  protein_bind   lac operator: The lac repressor binds to the lac operator to inhibit transcription in E. coli. This inhibition can be relieved by adding lactose or isopropyl-β-D-thiogalactopyranoside (IPTG). lac repressor encoded by lacI
   2792..2822    -  promoter       lac promoter: promoter for the E. coli lac operon
   2837..2858    -  protein_bind   CAP binding site: CAP binding activates transcription in the presence of cAMP. E. coli catabolite activator protein
   2871..2963    -  CDS            lacI (fragment): lac repressor; lacI; The lac repressor binds to the lac operator to inhibit transcription in E. coli. This inhibition can be relieved by adding lactose or isopropyl-β-D-thiogalactopyranoside (IPTG).
   3146..3734    -  rep_origin     ori: high-copy-number ColE1/pMB1/pBR322/pUC origin of replication
   3912..4721    -  CDS            KanR: aminoglycoside phosphotransferase; aph(3')-Ia; confers resistance to kanamycin in bacteria or G418 (Geneticin®) in eukaryotes
   4828..35      +  CDS            rop (fragment) (across the origin): Rop protein, which maintains plasmids at low copy number; rop
