[The description below was written by a language model from this plasmid's Addgene catalogue record and pLannotate feature annotations shown in this document.]
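Description:
AA184 is a Fragmid "fragment" plasmid, one module of a modular vector assembly toolkit for building CRISPR expression constructs, carried in the pUC57-Kan cloning backbone. It is not an expression vector in its own right: it serves as a bacterial storage and donor plasmid for a coding segment that is meant to be combined with other fragments into a complete destination vector. Propagation in E. coli relies on a high-copy ColE1/pUC-type origin, and selection is by kanamycin through the aph(3')-Ia resistance gene. The remaining annotated backbone elements are remnants of the pUC cloning region, including the lac promoter, lac operator, CAP binding site and partial lacZα, together with fragments of lacI, bom and rop.

The payload is a C-terminal module for prime editing based on the PEmax architecture. According to the record it comprises, in order, an SV40 nuclear localisation signal, the Moloney murine leukaemia virus reverse transcriptase (MMLV-RT), a second SV40 NLS and a c-Myc NLS. The feature table detects this as a roughly 2 kb match to the MLV gag-pol polyprotein, which corresponds to the reverse transcriptase portion; the integrase text in that annotation is generic to the polyprotein entry and does not indicate that integrase is present. The short NLS sequences are not separately annotated. No promoter, Cas9 nickase or polyadenylation signal is recorded for the insert, consistent with its role as a piece to be fused downstream of a Cas nickase module supplied by another fragment, yielding a nuclear-targeted prime editor. The assembly sites flanking the fragment and the cloning method are not stated in the record.
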