Addgene plasmid #216047: AA184
Purpose: Fragmid fragment: (C' terminus) for prime editing; using PEmax
Depositing lab: John Doench. Depositing organization: Broad Institute. Publication: Modular vector assembly enables rapid assessment of emerging CRISPR technologies. McGee AV, Liu YV, Griffith AL, Szegletes ZM, Wen B, Kraus C, Miller NW, Steger RJ, Escude Velasco B, Bosch JA, Zirin JD, Viswanatha R, Sontheimer EJ, Goodale A, Greene MA, Green TM, Doench JG. Cell Genom. 2024 Mar 13;4(3):100519. doi: 10.1016/j.xgen.2024.100519. PubMed 38484704.
Backbone
  Vector backbone: pUC57-Kan
  Vector type: Fragment
Growth in bacteria
  Bacterial resistance: Kanamycin, 50 μg/mL
  Growth temperature: 37°C
  Growth strain: DH5alpha
  Copy number: Unknown
Gene/Insert
  Gene/Insert name: SV40NLS_v1.2; MMLV-RT_v1.2; SV40NLS_v1.3; c-mycNLS_v1.1
  Species: Other
  Cloning method: Unknown
Resource information
  A portion of this plasmid was derived from a plasmid made by: Genscript ID: U7468GK190-3
Terms and licenses: Academic/Nonprofit Terms; Industry Terms: Not Available to Industry
Depositor comments: Please visit https://www.biorxiv.org/content/10.1101/2023.10.25.564061v1 for bioRxiv preprint.
How to cite: AA184 was a gift from John Doench (Addgene plasmid # 216047 ; http://n2t.net/addgene:216047 ; RRID:Addgene_216047)
